Addgene plasmid #10991: pRS415-BUD32
Depositing lab: Francisco Malagon. Depositing organization: National Cancer Institute (NCI).
Backbone
  Vector backbone: pRS415
  Backbone size w/o insert (bp): 6021
  Vector type: Bacterial Expression, Yeast Expression
  Selectable markers: LEU2
Growth in bacteria
  Bacterial resistance: Ampicillin, 100 μg/mL
  Growth temperature: 37°C
  Growth strain: DH5alpha
  Copy number: High Copy
Gene/Insert
  Gene/Insert name: BUD32
  Species: S. cerevisiae (budding yeast)
  Insert size (bp): 2372
  Mutation: Wild type
  Entrez Gene: BUD32 (a.k.a. LDB14)
  Cloning method: Restriction Enzyme; 5′ cloning site BamHI (not destroyed); 3′ cloning site XbaI (not destroyed)
  Sequencing primers: 5′ T7; 3′ T3
Terms and licenses: Academic/Nonprofit Terms; Industry Terms: Not Available to Industry
How to cite: pRS415-BUD32 was a gift from Francisco Malagon (Addgene plasmid # 10991 ; http://n2t.net/addgene:10991 ; RRID:Addgene_10991)
