[The description below was written by a language model from this plasmid's Addgene catalogue record and pLannotate feature annotations shown in this document.]
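Description:
pRS415-BUD32 is a yeast–E. coli shuttle plasmid built on the pRS415 backbone, a centromeric vector of the pRS series. In E. coli it replicates from a high-copy ColE1/pUC-type origin and is selected through the AmpR β-lactamase gene. In Saccharomyces cerevisiae it is maintained by a CEN6/ARS element, which gives stable, low-copy, chromosome-like segregation, and it is selected by complementation of leucine auxotrophy with the LEU2 gene under its own promoter. The backbone also carries an f1 origin for single-stranded DNA production and the pBluescript-derived lacZα/multiple cloning site region, flanked by T7 and T3 promoters that serve as sequencing primer sites.

The insert is a wild-type S. cerevisiae genomic fragment of about 2.4 kb cloned between BamHI and XbaI, both sites retained. The feature table shows the complete BUD32 (LDB14) open reading frame sitting in the middle of this fragment, with a partial SAY1 coding sequence upstream and a small piece of APL6 downstream. No heterologous yeast promoter or epitope tag is annotated, so BUD32 is presumably expressed from its native flanking regulatory sequences, although the record does not say this explicitly. Bud32 is the ATPase/kinase-like subunit of the EKC/KEOPS complex, which is needed for the t6A37 threonylcarbamoyl modification of tRNAs that read codons beginning with adenine. The intended use is not stated, but a construct like this is suited to near-physiological expression of BUD32 in leu2 yeast strains, for example to complement bud32 mutants or to serve as the wild-type control alongside mutant alleles.
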