Features (pLannotate 1.2.2; 24 found; start..end, strand, type, name):
    137..187     +  misc_feature   bom (fragment): basis of mobility region from pBR322
    186..302     +  CDS            NFS1 (fragment): NFS1_YEAST - Also known as SPL1 From Saccharomyces cerevisiae (strain ATCC 204508 / S288c) (Baker's yeast).
    664..1758    -  CDS            LEU2: 3-isopropylmalate dehydrogenase, required for leucine biosynthesis; S. cerevisiae LEU2; yeast auxotrophic marker
   1759..2166    -  promoter       LEU2 promoter: S. cerevisiae LEU2
   2306..2383    -  CDS            YO192_YEAST (fragment): Experimental evidence at protein level: Swiss-Prot protein existence level 1. From Saccharomyces cerevisiae (strain ATCC 204508 / S288c) (Baker's yeast).
   2414..2466    +  misc_feature   bom (fragment): basis of mobility region from pBR322
   2494..2922    -  rep_origin     f1 ori (sequence partly withheld): f1 bacteriophage origin of replication; arrow indicates direction of (+) strand synthesis
   2926..3081    -  CDS            lacZα (fragment): LacZα fragment of β-galactosidase; lacZ fragment
   3089..3107    +  promoter       T7 promoter: promoter for bacteriophage T7 RNA polymerase
   3116..3186    -  misc_feature   MCS (fragment): pBluescript multiple cloning site
   3188..3949    +  CDS            SAY1 (fragment): SAY1_YEAST - Experimental evidence at protein level: Swiss-Prot protein existence level 1. Required for the deacetylation of acetylated sterols. Involved in the resistance to eugenol and pregnenolone toxicity. From Saccharomyces cerevisiae (strain ATCC 204508 / S288c) (Baker's yeast).
   4160..4942    +  CDS            BUD32: BUD32_YEAST - Also known as LDB14. Experimental evidence at protein level: Swiss-Prot protein existence level 1. Component of the EKC/KEOPS complex that is required for the formation of a threonylcarbamoyl group on adenosine at position 37 (t(6)A37) in tRNAs that read codons beginning with adenine. The complex is probably involved in the transfer of the threonylcarbamoyl moiety of threonylcarbamoyl-AMP (TC-AMP) to the N6 group of A37. BUD32 has ATPase activity in the context of the EKC/KEOPS complex and likely plays a supporting role to the catalytic subunit KAE1. The EKC/KEOPS complex also pr
   5169..5339    +  CDS            APL6 (fragment): AP3B_YEAST - Also known as YKS5. Experimental evidence at protein level: Swiss-Prot protein existence level 1. Part of the AP-3 complex, an adaptor-related complex which is not clathrin-associated. The complex is associated with the Golgi region as well as more peripheral structures. It facilitates the budding of vesicles from the Golgi membrane and may be directly involved in trafficking to the vacuole. Required for the transport via the ALP pathway, which directs the transport of the cargo proteins PHO8 and VAM3 to the vacuole. From Saccharomyces cerevisiae (strain ATCC 204508 / S288c) (Bake
   5334..5363    -  misc_feature   MCS (fragment): pBluescript multiple cloning site
   5376..5394    -  promoter       T3 promoter: promoter for bacteriophage T3 RNA polymerase
   5439..5455    -  protein_bind   lac operator: The lac repressor binds to the lac operator to inhibit transcription in E. coli. This inhibition can be relieved by adding lactose or isopropyl-β-D-thiogalactopyranoside (IPTG). lac repressor encoded by lacI
   5463..5493    -  promoter       lac promoter: promoter for the E. coli lac operon
   5508..5529    -  protein_bind   CAP binding site: CAP binding activates transcription in the presence of cAMP. E. coli catabolite activator protein
   5542..5634    -  CDS            lacI (fragment): lac repressor; lacI; The lac repressor binds to the lac operator to inhibit transcription in E. coli. This inhibition can be relieved by adding lactose or isopropyl-β-D-thiogalactopyranoside (IPTG).
   5817..6405    -  rep_origin     ori: high-copy-number ColE1/pMB1/pBR322/pUC origin of replication
   6576..7436    -  CDS            AmpR: β-lactamase; bla; confers resistance to ampicillin, carbenicillin, and related antibiotics
   7437..7541    -  promoter       AmpR promoter: bla
   7578..8081    +  misc_feature   CEN/ARS: S. cerevisiae CEN6 centromere fused to an autonomously replicating sequence
   8150..35      +  CDS            rop (fragment) (across the origin): Rop protein, which maintains plasmids at low copy number; rop
>Addgene plasmid #10991 | pRS415-BUD32 | addgene full sequence | sequence record 220924 | Addgene NGS Result
TCGCGCGTTTCGGTGATGACGGTGAAAACCTCTGACACATGCAGCTCCCGGAGACGGTCACAGCTTGTCT
GTAAGCGGATGCCGGGAGCAGACAAGCCCGTCAGGGCGCGTCAGCGGGTGTTGGCGGGTGTCGGGGCTGG
CTTAACTATGCGGCATCAGAGCAGATTGTACTGAGAGTGCACCATATCGACTACGTCGTTAAGGCCGTTT
CTGACAGAGTAAAATTCTTGAGGGAACTTTCACCATTATGGGAAATGGTTCAAGAAGGTATTGACTTAAA
CTCCATCAAATGGTCAGGTCATTGAGTGTTTTTTATTTGTTGTATTTTTTTTTTTTTAGAGAAAATCCTC
CAATATATAAATTAGGAATCATAGTTTCATGATTTTCTGTTACACCTAACTTTTTGTGTGGTGCCCTCCT
CCTTGTCAATATTAATGTTAAAGTGCAATTCTTTTTCCTTATCACGTTGAGCCATTAGTATCAATTTGCT
TACCTGTATTCCTTTACATCCTCCTTTTTCTCCTTCTTGATAAATGTATGTAGATTGCGTATATAGTTTC
GTCTACCCTATGAACATATTCCATTTTGTAATTTCGTGTCGTTTCTATTATGAATTTCATTTATAAAGTT
TATGTACAAATATCATAAAAAAAGAGAATCTTTTTAAGCAAGGATTTTCTTAACTTCTTCGGCGACAGCA
TCACCGACTTCGGTGGTACTGTTGGAACCACCTAAATCACCAGTTCTGATACCTGCATCCAAAACCTTTT
TAACTGCATCTTCAATGGCCTTACCTTCTTCAGGCAAGTTCAATGACAATTTCAACATCATTGCAGCAGA
CAAGATAGTGGCGATAGGGTTGACCTTATTCTTTGGCAAATCTGGAGCAGAACCGTGGCATGGTTCGTAC
AAACCAAATGCGGTGTTCTTGTCTGGCAAAGAGGCCAAGGACGCAGATGGCAACAAACCCAAGGAACCTG
GGATAACGGAGGCTTCATCGGAGATGATATCACCAAACATGTTGCTGGTGATTATAATACCATTTAGGTG
GGTTGGGTTCTTAACTAGGATCATGGCGGCAGAATCAATCAATTGATGTTGAACCTTCAATGTAGGGAAT
TCGTTCTTGATGGTTTCCTCCACAGTTTTTCTCCATAATCTTGAAGAGGCCAAAACATTAGCTTTATCCA
AGGACCAAATAGGCAATGGTGGCTCATGTTGTAGGGCCATGAAAGCGGCCATTCTTGTGATTCTTTGCAC
TTCTGGAACGGTGTATTGTTCACTATCCCAAGCGACACCATCACCATCGTCTTCCTTTCTCTTACCAAAG
TAAATACCTCCCACTAATTCTCTGACAACAACGAAGTCAGTACCTTTAGCAAATTGTGGCTTGATTGGAG
ATAAGTCTAAAAGAGAGTCGGATGCAAAGTTACATGGTCTTAAGTTGGCGTACAATTGAAGTTCTTTACG
GATTTTTAGTAAACCTTGTTCAGGTCTAACACTACCGGTACCCCATTTAGGACCACCCACAGCACCTAAC
AAAACGGCATCAGCCTTCTTGGAGGCTTCCAGCGCCTCATCTGGAAGTGGAACACCTGTAGCATCGATAG
CAGCACCACCAATTAAATGATTTTCGAAATCGAACTTGACATTGGAACGAACATCAGAAATAGCTTTAAG
AACCTTAATGGCTTCGGCTGTGATTTCTTGACCAACGTGGTCACCTGGCAAAACGACGATCTTCTTAGGG
GCAGACATTAGAATGGTATATCCTTGAAATATATATATATATATTGCTGAAATGTAAAAGGTAAGAAAAG
TTAGAAAGTAAGACGATTGCTAACCACCTATTGGAAAAAACAATAGGTCCTTAAATAATATTGTCAACTT
CAAGTATTGTGATGCAAGCATTTAGTCATGAACGCTTCTCTATTCTATATGAAAAGCCGGTTCCGGCGCT
CTCACCTTTCCTTTTTCTCCCAATTTTTCAGTTGAAAAAGGTATATGCGTCAGGCGACCTCTGAAATTAA
CAAAAAATTTCCAGTCATCGAATTTGATTCTGTGCGATAGCGCCCCTGTGTGTTCTCGTTATGTTGAGGA
AAAAAATAATGGTTGCTAAGAGATTCGAACTCTTGCATCTTACGATACCTGAGTATTCCCACAGTTAACT
GCGGTCAAGATATTTCTTGAATCAGGCGCCTTAGACCGCTCGGCCAAACAACCAATTACTTGTTGAGAAA
TAGAGTATAATTATCCTATAAATATAACGTTTTTGAACACACATGAACAAGGAAGTACAGGACAATTGAT
TTTGAAGAGAATGTGGATTTTGATGTAATTGTTGGGATTCCATTTTTAATAAGGCAATAATATTAGGTAT
GTAGATATACTAGAAGTTCTCCTCGACCGGTCGATATGCGGTGTGAAATACCGCACAGATGCGTAAGGAG
AAAATACCGCATCAGGAAATTGTAAGCGTTAATATTTTGTTAAAATTCGCGTTAAATTTTTGTTAAATCA
GCTCATTTTTTAACCAATAGGCCGAAATCGGCAAAATCCCTTATAAATCAAAAGAATAGACCGAGATAGG
GT
[37 nt withheld, positions 2593-2629]
AAAGAACGTGGACTCCAACGTCAAAGG
[49 nt withheld, positions 2657-2705]
T
[91 nt withheld, positions 2707-2797]
G
[124 nt withheld, positions 2799-2922]
CCATTCGCCATTCAGGCTGCGCAACTGTTGGGAAGGGCGATCGGTGCGGGCCTCTTCGCTATTACGCCAG
CTGGCGAAAGGGGGATGTGCTGCAAGGCGATTAAGTTGGGTAACGCCAGGGTTTTCCCAGTCACGACGTT
GTAAAACGACGGCCAGTGAGCGCGCGTAATACGACTCACTATAGGGCGAATTGGGTACCGGGCCCCCCCT
CGAGGTCGACGGTATCGATAAGCTTGATATCGAATTCCTGCAGCCCGGGGGATCAGTTTTAGTATTCTAT
CATGGGGGTGGTTATGCTCTTAAATTGACGCCTACGTCGTTTTCTTTCTTGAATAATATGCGAAATGCCT
TTCCTAAAATGGCCATTCTTGTACCAGATTATACCGTTACAGCTACCGATGACCAGTCGAAAAAGTACCC
TCTGCAAATTTTACAAAATGTGGCCATTTTTGATTACGTTGTTAAGACTATGGGGTGCAAAAATGTAGTG
ATTATGGGGGATTCTGCTGGTGGCAATGCTGTTTTGAACATTGTTTTATATTTAAGAAAGTGTCACAGAG
AAATATACCCGAAAAAAGTCATAGCCATAAGTCCCTGGGCCAATGCCACTTTCTTCCACGAGGGAGAAAA
GGAATATATGCAAGGAACACAAGAATGGGATGGTCTATGTTTGAAGAGTCATTCGATGTTTGGGCGAATG
TTTGTAGGAAACAACCCAAACGTCGATTTTACCAGCGACCCTTTTGTTAATATTGAAAAGAATTTCGAAA
CTAAAATGTGGCAAGATATTCTGAAAAAGTGCTCTGTGATGATTACTTATGGTAGTGATGAGTTGTTGAG
CTTTCAAAACAAGATCTTGGCAAAGAAAATGAGTGACGCTAGCGAGGGATGTAACCACTTTACCGCCAAA
AATGTGCTGGTTGAACACCAAGGTTATCATACGGGCCCAATATTAAACTACTCTCGTAATATGGATCGCT
GGACCAACATACCATCTATCGCTCGCATTCTTGAGTTTATGCAATCCTGAATTTGTCATAATGACAATTA
CATAACCCCTTTTATATACATAAATATTTGGGTCAGCACAAATTTATTTTGATTTTCCATTATTTTAGCA
GCAACAAGGTTGAAAAAATCGCCGGCGCATCACCAACTTGAAGGACAAAGATAACCTTACTTGAAATCAA
ATAAGTGATGAATACGACAGCGGAAAAGGTTATACGCTTTGCTCATTATGACGCAAGAATTCATTGATAA
AGTATCTTCCTACCTGACTCCTGATGTGGACATTGCACCTATTTCTCAAGGTGCAGAAGCCATTGTTTTC
ACAACGACTACTCACCCATATCTCCCAAGAGCAAAGGATTCTCATCAAAAGTATATTATCAAATATAGGC
CACCAAAGCGTTATAGACATCCACAAATAGACCAGGCACTAACAAAACATCGTACGTTGAATGAGTCGCG
TTTATTGGCCAAATTATACTTGATTCCAGGGCTATGTGTCCCTCAACTGATAGCGTGTGATCCATACAAT
GGATTCATTTGGTTAGAGTTCCTTGGAGAAGATCTTCCCGGAGGGCACGGTTTTAGTAACCTAAAGAACT
TCCTTTGGATGCATGACCAAGATCCATATAGTGATCTTGTAGCAACTACACTACGGAAAGTGGGGCGCCA
AATTGGGTTGTTGCACTGGAATGACTACTGTCATGGTGATTTGACAAGTTCTAACATTGTTCTCGTGCGA
GATGGTGCGAGATGGACGCCTCATTTGATTGATTTCGGTCTGGGCTCAGTTTCAAACCTGGTCGAAGATA
AAGGCGTCGATTTATACGTCTTAGAGAGAGCTATTTTAAGTACACATTCGAAGCATGCGGAAAAATACAA
TGCTTGGATCATGGAGGGGTTCGAAGAGGTCTATCGTGAACAAGGTGCGAAAGGTGCCAAGAAACTGAAA
GAAGTTACCAAAAGATTCGAAGAGGTCAGGTTGCGTGGTCGTAAGAGAAGTATGCTAGGATAATATAAAT
GCTAGCGTACTGCCTGTATATCGCTGCACATAATATGTATCTATAATTTATATTAACGTACATAACTTTT
AGGTATGTTACCATCAAAGCGTGTCCGAGTTATTGAGATTTTGACAAATTCAGACAAATCATTTTTGAAG
AACCATATATATAAATATATAAAGAAAAGAAAGGTAAACCAAAGACAGCAAACAATCGAAAAGTGGACAA
CCAGCAATGGTAGATTCAATTCACCGTATTGCATCGGCGTTGGATACGGCCAAAGTAATAACGAGGGAAG
CTGCCGCGGTAGCCACCTCTAAGCTGGGTGAATCCTCCTATACTTATTATTCTCAAAACATCAATCCTCA
ACAGTTAGTCACCTTGTTAAATTCTAGGAACTCTAGAGCGGCCGCCACCGCGGTGGAGCTCCAGCTTTTG
TTCCCTTTAGTGAGGGTTAATTGCGCGCTTGGCGTAATCATGGTCATAGCTGTTTCCTGTGTGAAATTGT
TATCCGCTCACAATTCCACACAACATACGAGCCGGAAGCATAAAGTGTAAAGCCTGGGGTGCCTAATGAG
TGAGCTAACTCACATTAATTGCGTTGCGCTCACTGCCCGCTTTCCAGTCGGGAAACCTGTCGTGCCAGCT
GCATTAATGAATCGGCCAACGCGCGGGGAGAGGCGGTTTGCGTATTGGGCGCTCTTCCGCTTCCTCGCTC
ACTGACTCGCTGCGCTCGGTCGTTCGGCTGCGGCGAGCGGTATCAGCTCACTCAAAGGCGGTAATACGGT
TATCCACAGAATCAGGGGATAACGCAGGAAAGAACATGTGAGCAAAAGGCCAGCAAAAGGCCAGGAACCG
TAAAAAGGCCGCGTTGCTGGCGTTTTTCCATAGGCTCCGCCCCCCTGACGAGCATCACAAAAATCGACGC
TCAAGTCAGAGGTGGCGAAACCCGACAGGACTATAAAGATACCAGGCGTTTCCCCCTGGAAGCTCCCTCG
TGCGCTCTCCTGTTCCGACCCTGCCGCTTACCGGATACCTGTCCGCCTTTCTCCCTTCGGGAAGCGTGGC
GCTTTCTCATAGCTCACGCTGTAGGTATCTCAGTTCGGTGTAGGTCGTTCGCTCCAAGCTGGGCTGTGTG
CACGAACCCCCCGTTCAGCCCGACCGCTGCGCCTTATCCGGTAACTATCGTCTTGAGTCCAACCCGGTAA
GACACGACTTATCGCCACTGGCAGCAGCCACTGGTAACAGGATTAGCAGAGCGAGGTATGTAGGCGGTGC
TACAGAGTTCTTGAAGTGGTGGCCTAACTACGGCTACACTAGAAGAACAGTATTTGGTATCTGCGCTCTG
CTGAAGCCAGTTACCTTCGGAAAAAGAGTTGGTAGCTCTTGATCCGGCAAACAAACCACCGCTGGTAGCG
GTGGTTTTTTTGTTTGCAAGCAGCAGATTACGCGCAGAAAAAAAGGATCTCAAGAAGATCCTTTGATCTT
TTCTACGGGGTCTGACGCTCAGTGGAACGAAAACTCACGTTAAGGGATTTTGGTCATGAGATTATCAAAA
AGGATCTTCACCTAGATCCTTTTAAATTAAAAATGAAGTTTTAAATCAATCTAAAGTATATATGAGTAAA
CTTGGTCTGACAGTTACCAATGCTTAATCAGTGAGGCACCTATCTCAGCGATCTGTCTATTTCGTTCATC
CATAGTTGCCTGACTCCCCGTCGTGTAGATAACTACGATACGGGAGGGCTTACCATCTGGCCCCAGTGCT
GCAATGATACCGCGAGACCCACGCTCACCGGCTCCAGATTTATCAGCAATAAACCAGCCAGCCGGAAGGG
CCGAGCGCAGAAGTGGTCCTGCAACTTTATCCGCCTCCATCCAGTCTATTAATTGTTGCCGGGAAGCTAG
AGTAAGTAGTTCGCCAGTTAATAGTTTGCGCAACGTTGTTGCCATTGCTACAGGCATCGTGGTGTCACGC
TCGTCGTTTGGTATGGCTTCATTCAGCTCCGGTTCCCAACGATCAAGGCGAGTTACATGATCCCCCATGT
TGTGCAAAAAAGCGGTTAGCTCCTTCGGTCCTCCGATCGTTGTCAGAAGTAAGTTGGCCGCAGTGTTATC
ACTCATGGTTATGGCAGCACTGCATAATTCTCTTACTGTCATGCCATCCGTAAGATGCTTTTCTGTGACT
GGTGAGTACTCAACCAAGTCATTCTGAGAATAGTGTATGCGGCGACCGAGTTGCTCTTGCCCGGCGTCAA
TACGGGATAATACCGCGCCACATAGCAGAACTTTAAAAGTGCTCATCATTGGAAAACGTTCTTCGGGGCG
AAAACTCTCAAGGATCTTACCGCTGTTGAGATCCAGTTCGATGTAACCCACTCGTGCACCCAACTGATCT
TCAGCATCTTTTACTTTCACCAGCGTTTCTGGGTGAGCAAAAACAGGAAGGCAAAATGCCGCAAAAAAGG
GAATAAGGGCGACACGGAAATGTTGAATACTCATACTCTTCCTTTTTCAATATTATTGAAGCATTTATCA
GGGTTATTGTCTCATGAGCGGATACATATTTGAATGTATTTAGAAAAATAAACAAATAGGGGTTCCGCGC
ACATTTCCCCGAAAAGTGCCACCTGGGTCCTTTTCATCACGTGCTATAAAAATAATTATAATTTAAATTT
TTTAATATAAATATATAAATTAAAAATAGAAAGTAAAAAAAGAAATTAAAGAAAAAATAGTTTTTGTTTT
CCGAAGATGTAAAAGACTCTAGGGGGATCGCCAACAAATACTACCTTTTATCTTGCTCTTCCTGCTCTCA
GGTATTAATGCCGAATTGTTTCATCTTGTCTGTGTAGAAGACCACACACGAAAATCCTGTGATTTTACAT
TTTACTTATCGTTAATCGAATGTATATCTATTTAATCTGCTTTTCTTGTCTAATAAATATATATGTAAAG
TACGCTTTTTGTTGAAATTTTTTAAACCTTTGTTTATTTTTTTTTCTTCATTCCGTAACTCTTCTACCTT
CTTTATTTACTTTCTAAAATCCAAATACAAAACATAAAAATAAATAAACACAGAGTAAATTCCCAAATTA
TTCCATCATTAAAAGATACGAGGCGCGTGTAAGTTACAGGCAAGCGATCCGTCCTAAGAAACCATTATTA
TCATGACATTAACCTATAAAAATAGGCGTATCACGAGGCCCTTTCGTC
